>Addgene plasmid #122363 | pTV-Npm1-tdiRFP670-PEST | addgene full sequence | sequence record 252305 | Addgene NGS Result
CATGTCAAGTTACTGTTATGTTTATTGTGGTATTAGGATACTTGGGCCATGCAAGGGCAAAGCACTACCA
GTGATCTCTTCCCAGTGGTATGAATTTACAGTGTTAAATAGTAAATATAATGGGTTAATGTTAGACCTTC
TGAATGAACAGTTGATTTAATTGGTTTCATCAGTATTGGCTATAGAGGTGTCTATTCAAAAAGAATTAAA
AGGAACAATATAGCAGTAGAGTATTAAATGATAGTATTGCCTATTTAAATTATAGCTCCCAGGTTTGTAG
TCAAAAGTGGTTAGGATTGAGGCAGACTGTCAATGATTGGAAGTAGTGATGTCATCAAATTCAGTCCTTT
CGTGTTAGCTACAGATTGACCTAAGTTTTAGAATTCACCACTGAAGAGAATACTTGATATTTTTAAGTTT
TTAGAAACATACTGGCTTGTCTTAAGTATGTCCCTTTGGGTTTTTCTAGGTTGTGATTTTTTTTTTTTTG
CTTTGTAATACTTTGCCTAGACTTTAAACATTCTCACTCAAATTCTGAAACCTAAATAGGGCTGACCCAC
AGGCTGAGGAGGCAACACTGGCCATAAAGTATTTAAGCCATTTAATTAAGGAAACTCATGCTATGAGTTA
ATTCTGTATTTTTCCTTTGTAAAATGAAAAATATTTAACTGAAGAAATGAAATTTGTTTAATTCTATAAA
GTTAACATTTCTTTACCATTTTTTTCCTCCTTTACAGGCTATTCAAGATCTCTGGCAGTGGAGGAAATCT
CTTGAGGGAAGAGGTAGCCTGCTAACTTGCGGGGACGTAGAGGAAAATCCTGGTCCCATAACTTCGTATA
GCATACATTATACGAAGTTATCAATGGGCCCAAAAAAGAAAAGAAAAGTTGAATTCATGGCCAGAAAAGT
GGACCTGACCAGTTGTGACCGAGAGCCGATACACATTCCTGGCTCTATCCAGCCATGTGGGTGTTTGCTG
GCCTGCGATGCCCAGGCAGTCAGGATTACTCGAATTACCGAAAATGCGGGTGCCTTCTTTGGCCGTGAAA
CGCCCCGTGTCGGCGAACTCTTAGCCGATTATTTCGGAGAAACCGAGGCTCACGCACTTAGGAACGCACT
GGCGCAATCAAGCGATCCCAAACGCCCTGCTCTCATCTTTGGGTGGAGAGATGGACTGACAGGCCGTACT
TTCGACATAAGCCTTCACCGGCATGACGGAACCAGTATAATTGAGTTTGAACCGGCCGCCGCTGAGCAAG
CAGACAACCCCCTTCGCCTGACCAGACAAATTATCGCCCGCACTAAGGAGCTGAAATCGCTGGAAGAAAT
GGCCGCTCGTGTTCCCAGGTATCTTCAGGCAATGCTGGGTTATCATAGGGTAATGCTCTACAGATTCGCC
GACGATGGCTCTGGTATGGTAATAGGGGAGGCCAAGCGATCCGACCTGGAGTCTTTTCTGGGGCAGCATT
TCCCCGCATCTCTAGTACCCCAGCAGGCAAGGCTTTTGTACCTCAAGAATGCCATCCGCGTGGTATCGGA
CTCCCGCGGTATTAGTAGCAGGATCGTTCCAGAACACGACGCCTCTGGAGCTGCGCTGGATCTGTCTTTC
GCTCACCTCCGATCTATCAGCCCTTGTCATTTAGAGTTTCTGCGAAATATGGGGGTCAGCGCAAGTATGT
CCCTGAGCATAATAATCGATGGAACACTATGGGGCCTAATAATTTGCCATCATTACGAACCTAGAGCAGT
ACCAATGGCACAGCGAGTGGCCGCCGAAATGTTCGCCGATTTTTTGTCTCTTCATTTTACTGCCGCTCAC
CATCAGCGCGGCCACGGGACTGGCTCGACAGGTTCTGGCAGTAGTGGGACTGCTTCATCAGAAAATAATA
ACATGGCCATGGCCAGAAAAGTGGACCTGACCAGTTGTGACCGAGAGCCGATACACATTCCTGGCTCTAT
CCAGCCATGTGGGTGTTTGCTGGCCTGCGATGCCCAGGCAGTCAGGATTACTCGAATTACCGAAAATGCG
GGTGCCTTCTTTGGCCGTGAAACGCCCCGTGTCGGCGAACTCTTAGCCGATTATTTCGGAGAAACCGAGG
CTCACGCACTTAGGAACGCACTGGCGCAATCAAGCGATCCCAAACGCCCTGCTCTCATCTTTGGGTGGAG
AGATGGACTGACAGGCCGTACTTTCGACATAAGCCTTCACCGGCATGACGGAACCAGTATAATTGAGTTT
GAACCGGCCGCCGCTGAGCAAGCAGACAACCCCCTTCGCCTGACCAGACAAATTATCGCCCGCACTAAGG
AGCTGAAATCGCTGGAAGAAATGGCCGCTCGTGTTCCCAGGTATCTTCAGGCAATGCTGGGTTATCATAG
GGTAATGCTCTACAGATTCGCCGACGATGGCTCTGGTATGGTAATAGGGGAGGCCAAGCGATCCGACCTG
GAGTCTTTTCTGGGGCAGCATTTCCCCGCATCTCTAGTACCCCAGCAGGCAAGGCTTTTGTACCTCAAGA
ATGCCATCCGCGTGGTATCGGACTCCCGCGGTATTAGTAGCAGGATCGTTCCAGAACACGACGCCTCTGG
AGCTGCGCTGGATCTGTCTTTCGCTCACCTCCGATCTATCAGCCCTTGTCATTTAGAGTTTCTGCGAAAT
ATGGGGGTCAGCGCAAGTATGTCCCTGAGCATAATAATCGATGGAACACTATGGGGCCTAATAATTTGCC
ATCATTACGAACCTAGAGCAGTACCAATGGCACAGCGAGTGGCCGCCGAAATGTTCGCCGATTTTTTGTC
TCTTCATTTTACTGCCGCTCACCATCAGCGCGGATCCGCGTTTAAACTCGAGTCTCACGGCTTCCCTCCC
GAGGTGGAGGAGCAGGCCGCCGGCACCCTGCCCATGAGCTGCGCCCAGGAGAGCGGCATGGATAGACACC
CTGCTGCTTGCGCCAGCGCCAGGATCAACGTCTTGAAGTTCCTATTCTCTAGAAAGTATAGGAACTTCTA
GTAAGAAAAGGGTTTAAACAGTTTGAAATATTCTGTCTTCATTTCTGTAATAGTTAATATCTGGCTGTCC
TTTTTATAATGCAAAGTGAGAACTTTCCCTACTGTGTTTGATAAATGTTGTCCAGGTTCACTTGCCAAGA
ATGTGTTGTCTAAAATGCCTGTTTAGTTTTCAAGGATGGAACTCCACCCTTTACTTGGTTTTAAGTATGT
ATGGAATGTTATGATAGGACATAGTAATAGTGGTCAGATGTGGAAATGGTAGGGAGACAAATATACATGT
GAAATAAACTCAGTATTTTAATAAAGTAGCACTGTTTCTATTTGCTTATTTAACTCTCATACTTTGAAGT
TAACGTTAGTGCCCTCATTTCTGAGCAGAATCACTGTTCATACATTCCCATTTAGGAACTTAACACTTAA
AACACACCTTTCCTCTATTGATAGCCAATCTGTTGGACATAACCATAGGATTTATTCATCCTGTTTTGCT
GTGGTATATTGTAACAATGCATGGGAAAATACATACTTAAGAAAAAAACTCAGTGGATAGTGTCTTTCAC
AAACACTCAGGCTATCTGTATGGATGCTTTTCTTGAATCCTTTTAAAATCTGGTTTGGAATTGAGTCTAA
AGTTGCCTAGCAGGTCATATGGGGTAGGTTAAAAGAGGTATGGTATAGTTTGTCTATTCCTGCTCAAGTT
TGAAGTAACTTTAGTCAAAGGCTGCTTCGTGCCTGAACCTTTTTTTTTTTTTTTTGGTTTTTCGAGACAG
GGCTTCTCTGTATAGCCCTGTCCTGTAAACCGGGCTGGCCTCAGAAATCTGCCTGCCTCTGCCTCCTGAG
TGCTGGGATTAAAGATGTGTGCCACCACGCCTGGCTCCTGAACCTCTTTATAGTGAGGAAATTCTATACA
TATAGGTGTATAAAACTATTTGGTAACAGATTAGACTAAAATCTGCATATTAAGCTGGAGCTCCAGCTTT
TGTTCCCTTTAGTGAGGGTTAATTGCGCGCTTGGCGTAATCATGGTCATAGCTGTTTCCTGTGTGAAATT
GTTATCCGCTCACAATTCCACACAACATACGAGCCGGAAGCATAAAGTGTAAAGCCTGGGGTGCCTAATG
AGTGAGCTAACTCACATTAATTGCGTTGCGCTCACTGCCCGCTTTCCAGTCGGGAAACCTGTCGTGCCAG
CTGCATTAATGAATCGGCCAACGCGCGGGGAGAGGCGGTTTGCGTATTGGGCGCTCTTCCGCTTCCTCGC
TCACTGACTCGCTGCGCTCGGTCGTTCGGCTGCGGCGAGCGGTATCAGCTCACTCAAAGGCGGTAATACG
GTTATCCACAGAATCAGGGGATAACGCAGGAAAGAACATGTGAGCAAAAGGCCAGCAAAAGGCCAGGAAC
CGTAAAAAGGCCGCGTTGCTGGCGTTTTTCCATAGGCTCCGCCCCCCTGACGAGCATCACAAAAATCGAC
GCTCAAGTCAGAGGTGGCGAAACCCGACAGGACTATAAAGATACCAGGCGTTTCCCCCTGGAAGCTCCCT
CGTGCGCTCTCCTGTTCCGACCCTGCCGCTTACCGGATACCTGTCCGCCTTTCTCCCTTCGGGAAGCGTG
GCGCTTTCTCATAGCTCACGCTGTAGGTATCTCAGTTCGGTGTAGGTCGTTCGCTCCAAGCTGGGCTGTG
TGCACGAACCCCCCGTTCAGCCCGACCGCTGCGCCTTATCCGGTAACTATCGTCTTGAGTCCAACCCGGT
AAGACACGACTTATCGCCACTGGCAGCAGCCACTGGTAACAGGATTAGCAGAGCGAGGTATGTAGGCGGT
GCTACAGAGTTCTTGAAGTGGTGGCCTAACTACGGCTACACTAGAAGAACAGTATTTGGTATCTGCGCTC
TGCTGAAGCCAGTTACCTTCGGAAAAAGAGTTGGTAGCTCTTGATCCGGCAAACAAACCACCGCTGGTAG
CGGTGGTTTTTTTGTTTGCAAGCAGCAGATTACGCGCAGAAAAAAAGGATCTCAAGAAGATCCTTTGATC
TTTTCTACGGGGTCTGACGCTCAGTGGAACGAAAACTCACGTTAAGGGATTTTGGTCATGAGATTATCAA
AAAGGATCTTCACCTAGATCCTTTTAAATTAAAAATGAAGTTTTAAATCAATCTAAAGTATATATGAGTA
AACTTGGTCTGACAGTTACCAATGCTTAATCAGTGAGGCACCTATCTCAGCGATCTGTCTATTTCGTTCA
TCCATAGTTGCCTGACTCCCCGTCGTGTAGATAACTACGATACGGGAGGGCTTACCATCTGGCCCCAGTG
CTGCAATGATACCGCGGCTGCCACGCTCACCGGCTCCAGATTTATCAGCAATAAACCAGCCAGCCGGAAG
GGCCGAGCGCAGAAGTGGTCCTGCAACTTTATCCGCCTCCATCCAGTCTATTAATTGTTGCCGGGAAGCT
AGAGTAAGTAGTTCGCCAGTTAATAGTTTGCGCAACGTTGTTGCCATTGCTACAGGCATCGTGGTGTCAC
GCTCGTCGTTTGGTATGGCTTCATTCAGCTCCGGTTCCCAACGATCAAGGCGAGTTACATGATCCCCCAT
GTTGTGCAAAAAAGCGGTTAGCTCCTTCGGTCCTCCGATCGTTGTCAGAAGTAAGTTGGCCGCAGTGTTA
TCACTCATGGTTATGGCAGCACTGCATAATTCTCTTACTGTCATGCCATCCGTAAGATGCTTTTCTGTGA
CTGGTGAGTACTCAACCAAGTCATTCTGAGAATAGTGTATGCGGCGACCGAGTTGCTCTTGCCCGGCGTC
AATACGGGATAATACCGCGCCACATAGCAGAACTTTAAAAGTGCTCATCATTGGAAAACGTTCTTCGGGG
CGAAAACTCTCAAGGATCTTACCGCTGTTGAGATCCAGTTCGATGTAACCCACTCGTGCACCCAACTGAT
CTTCAGCATCTTTTACTTTCACCAGCGTTTCTGGGTGAGCAAAAACAGGAAGGCAAAATGCCGCAAAAAA
GGGAATAAGGGCGACACGGAAATGTTGAATACTCATACTCTTCCTTTTCAATATTATTGAAGCATTTATC
AGGGTTATTGTCTCATGAGCGGATACATATTTGAATGTATTTAGAAAAATAAACAAATAGGGATTCCGCG
CACATTTCCCCGAAAAGTGCCACCTAAATTGTAAGCGTTAATATTTTGTTAAAATTCGCGTTAAATTTTT
GTTAAATCAGCTCATTTTTTAACCAATAGGCCGAAATCGGCAAAATCCCTTATAAATCAAAAGAATAGAC
CGAGATAGGGT
[37 nt withheld, positions 6312-6348]
AAAGAACGTGGACTCCAACGTCAAAGG
[49 nt withheld, positions 6376-6424]
T
[91 nt withheld, positions 6426-6516]
G
[124 nt withheld, positions 6518-6641]
CCCATTCGCCATTCAGGCTGCGCAACTGTTGGGAAGGGCGATCGGTGCGGGCCTCTTCGCTATTACGCCA
GCTGGCGAAAGGGGGATGTGCTGCAAGGCGATTAAGTTGGGTAACGCCAGGGTTTTCCCAGTCACGACGT
TGTAAAACGACGGCCAGTGAGCGCGCGTAATACGACTCACTATAGGGCGAATTGGGTACCTTAAATAGTT
GGTAAATTATCTCTTGGTTACTGAACTTAGTTTTACTCTTAGTAGTGTATTGGCTAAGGAAATAGGATAT
GGTTTTTATTTGCTCCATTTGGCTGCTTTACAGTCTGATGATACTTGGACTCTTGGAAGTGGTAGTATCT
TCTCCAGATAGCAAAGGAGGGTAAAATTGGTAGAATCAACCTAGATGGGTTAAAGCCTCTTG
Features (pLannotate 1.2.2; 17 found; start..end, strand, type, name):
    828..861     +  protein_bind   loxP: Cre-mediated recombination occurs in the 8-bp core sequence (GCATACAT). Cre recombinase
    897..1829    +  CDS            iRFP670: iRFP670 is a basic (constitutively fluorescent) near ir fluorescent protein published in 2013, derived from Rhodopseudomonas palustris CGA009. It has low acid sensitivity. It requires the cofactor biliverdin for fluorescence.
   1830..1907    +  CDS            TDsmURFP (fragment): TDsmURFP is a basic (constitutively fluorescent) near ir fluorescent protein published in 2016, derived from Trichodesmium erythraeum IMS101. It requires the cofactor biliverdin for fluorescence.
   1899..2831    +  CDS            iRFP670: iRFP670 is a basic (constitutively fluorescent) near ir fluorescent protein published in 2013, derived from Rhodopseudomonas palustris CGA009. It has low acid sensitivity. It requires the cofactor biliverdin for fluorescence.
   2853..2972    +  CDS            hPEST: PEST degradation sequence from mouse ornithine decarboxylase human codon-optimized
   2975..3008    +  protein_bind   FRT (minimal): supports FLP-mediated excision but not integration (Turan and Bode, 2011) FLP recombinase from the Saccharomyces cerevisiae 2μ plasmid
   3996..4014    -  promoter       T3 promoter: promoter for bacteriophage T3 RNA polymerase
   4059..4075    -  protein_bind   lac operator: The lac repressor binds to the lac operator to inhibit transcription in E. coli. This inhibition can be relieved by adding lactose or isopropyl-β-D-thiogalactopyranoside (IPTG). lac repressor encoded by lacI
   4083..4113    -  promoter       lac promoter: promoter for the E. coli lac operon
   4128..4149    -  protein_bind   CAP binding site: CAP binding activates transcription in the presence of cAMP. E. coli catabolite activator protein
   4162..4254    -  CDS            lacI (fragment): lac repressor; lacI; The lac repressor binds to the lac operator to inhibit transcription in E. coli. This inhibition can be relieved by adding lactose or isopropyl-β-D-thiogalactopyranoside (IPTG).
   4437..5025    -  rep_origin     ori: high-copy-number ColE1/pMB1/pBR322/pUC origin of replication
   5196..6056    -  CDS            AmpR: β-lactamase; bla; confers resistance to ampicillin, carbenicillin, and related antibiotics
   6057..6160    -  promoter       AmpR promoter: bla
   6213..6641    -  rep_origin     f1 ori (sequence partly withheld): f1 bacteriophage origin of replication; arrow indicates direction of (+) strand synthesis
   6646..6801    -  CDS            lacZα (fragment): LacZα fragment of β-galactosidase; lacZ fragment
   6809..6827    +  promoter       T7 promoter: promoter for bacteriophage T7 RNA polymerase
