[The description below was written by a language model from this plasmid's Addgene catalogue record and pLannotate feature annotations shown in this document.]
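Description:
pTV-Npm1-tdiRFP670-PEST is a mouse gene-targeting (knock-in donor) vector built on the pBSK (pBluescript-type) backbone by Gibson assembly. It is a high-copy plasmid of about 7.05 kb, propagated in E. coli through a ColE1/pUC origin with ampicillin selection from the bla gene. It retains the usual backbone elements: an f1 origin, lac promoter/operator and lacZα remnants, and flanking T7 and T3 promoters.

The roughly 4.2 kb insert is designed to place a 2A-tdiRFP670-PEST cassette immediately upstream of the stop codon of mouse Npm1. The reporter would then be translated from the endogenous Npm1 transcript and separated from the nucleophosmin protein by the 2A peptide. The feature table shows two tandem copies of the near-infrared, biliverdin-dependent fluorescent protein iRFP670. They are joined by a short linker, which the annotation software matched to a fragment of a tandem-dimer smURFP. A PEST degradation sequence from mouse ornithine decarboxylase follows and shortens reporter half-life, so fluorescence tracks current expression more closely. A loxP site lies just upstream of the reporter and a minimal FRT site just downstream of the PEST sequence; the record does not explain their role. The 2A element and the Npm1 homology arms are not annotated, but the unannotated stretches flanking the cassette are consistent with arms of somewhat under 1 kb each. No mammalian selection marker or independent mammalian promoter appears in the table, so expression depends on correct integration at Npm1.

The associated publication concerns genome-wide kinetics of transcriptional bursting in mouse embryonic stem cells. This suggests use of the vector to generate destabilised-reporter knock-in alleles for measuring Npm1 expression variability in such cells.
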