Addgene plasmid #122363: pTV-Npm1-tdiRFP670-PEST
Purpose: Targeting vector for mouse Npm1 to insert 2A-tdiRFP670-PEST into immediately upstream of stop codon.
Depositing lab: Hiroshi Ochiai. Depositing organization: Hiroshima University. Publication: Genome-wide kinetic properties of transcriptional bursting in mouse embryonic stem cells. Ochiai H, Hayashi T, Umeda M, Yoshimura M, Harada A, Shimizu Y, Nakano K, Saitoh N, Liu Z, Yamamoto T, Okamura T, Ohkawa Y, Kimura H, Nikaido I. Sci Adv. 2020 Jun 17;6(25):eaaz6699. doi: 10.1126/sciadv.aaz6699. eCollection 2020 Jun. PubMed 32596448.
Backbone
  Vector backbone: pBSK
  Backbone size w/o insert (bp): 2850
  Total vector size (bp): 7055
  Vector type: Mouse Targeting
Growth in bacteria
  Bacterial resistance: Ampicillin, 100 μg/mL
  Growth temperature: 37°C
  Growth strain: DH5alpha
  Copy number: High Copy
Gene/Insert
  Gene/Insert name: 2A-tdiRFP-PEST with homology arms for Npm1
  Species: Synthetic
  Insert size (bp): 4205
  Cloning method: Gibson Cloning
  Sequencing primers: 5′ M13-fwr; 3′ M13-rev
Terms and licenses: Academic/Nonprofit Terms; Industry Terms: Not Available to Industry
How to cite: pTV-Npm1-tdiRFP670-PEST was a gift from Hiroshi Ochiai (Addgene plasmid # 122363 ; http://n2t.net/addgene:122363 ; RRID:Addgene_122363)
